Addgene plasmid #185826: pBS Coupler 3
Purpose: Cloning vector to add a triple repeat of the amino acid linker Gly-Gly-Gly-Gly-Ser [(GGGGS)x3].
Depositing lab: Atsushi Miyawaki. Depositing organization: RIKEN Center for Brain Science. Publication: Engineering FRET constructs using CFP and YFP. Shimozono S, Miyawaki A. Methods Cell Biol. 2008;85:381-93. doi: 10.1016/S0091-679X(08)85016-9. PubMed 18155471.
Backbone
  Vector backbone: pBlueScript
  Backbone manufacturer: Stratagene
  Backbone size w/o insert (bp): 3000
  Total vector size (bp): 3045
  Vector type: cloning vector
Growth in bacteria
  Bacterial resistance: Ampicillin, 100 μg/mL
  Growth temperature: 37°C
  Growth strain: DH5alpha
  Copy number: Unknown
Gene/Insert
  Gene/Insert name: (GlyGlyGlyGlySer)x3 linker
  Species: Synthetic
  Cloning method: Restriction Enzyme; 5′ cloning site EcoRV (destroyed during cloning); 3′ cloning site EcoRV (destroyed during cloning)
  Sequencing primers: 5′ T3; 3′ T7
Terms and licenses: Academic/Nonprofit Terms; Industry Terms: Not Available to Industry
How to cite: pBS Coupler 3 was a gift from Atsushi Miyawaki (Addgene plasmid # 185826 ; http://n2t.net/addgene:185826 ; RRID:Addgene_185826)
