[The description below was written by a language model from this plasmid's Addgene catalogue record and pLannotate feature annotations shown in this document.]
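Description:
pBS Coupler 3 is a small bacterial cloning vector built on the Stratagene pBluescript backbone and designed to supply a flexible peptide linker, a triple repeat of Gly-Gly-Gly-Gly-Ser, for assembling fusion proteins. The synthetic linker-coding segment was inserted into the EcoRV site of the polylinker, and that site was destroyed on both sides during cloning. The plasmid is propagated in E. coli under ampicillin selection, conferred by the β-lactamase gene with its native bla promoter. It replicates from a high-copy ColE1/pUC-type origin, although the catalogue lists copy number as unknown. An f1 phage origin is also present, which in principle permits rescue of single-stranded DNA with helper phage.

The annotated features are otherwise those of standard pBluescript. These include a CAP binding site, lac promoter and lac operator upstream of a lacZα fragment, a residual piece of lacI, and T3 and T7 phage promoters flanking the multiple cloning site, which also serve as sequencing primer sites. The polylinker is annotated as two fragments, consistent with interruption by the insert, but the linker itself is not called out as a feature in the automated table. The sequenced record is 3,008 nt, slightly shorter than the 3,045 bp total stated in the catalogue. No eukaryotic promoter or expression cassette is present, so this is a shuttle for subcloning rather than an expression construct. The remaining polylinker sites on either side of the linker presumably let coding sequences be placed in frame upstream and downstream. The associated publication concerns engineering FRET constructs from CFP and YFP, where linker length and flexibility between domains are tuned.
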