Features (pLannotate 1.2.2; 13 found; start..end, strand, type, name):
     48..110     -  misc_feature   MCS (fragment): pBluescript multiple cloning site
    119..137     -  promoter       T7 promoter: promoter for bacteriophage T7 RNA polymerase
    145..300     +  CDS            lacZα (fragment): LacZα fragment of β-galactosidase; lacZ fragment
    331..759     -  rep_origin     f1 ori (sequence partly withheld): f1 bacteriophage origin of replication; arrow indicates direction of (+) strand synthesis
    786..890     +  promoter       AmpR promoter: bla
    891..1751    +  CDS            AmpR: β-lactamase; bla; confers resistance to ampicillin, carbenicillin, and related antibiotics
   1922..2510    +  rep_origin     ori: high-copy-number ColE1/pMB1/pBR322/pUC origin of replication
   2693..2785    +  CDS            lacI (fragment): lac repressor; lacI; The lac repressor binds to the lac operator to inhibit transcription in E. coli. This inhibition can be relieved by adding lactose or isopropyl-β-D-thiogalactopyranoside (IPTG).
   2798..2819    +  protein_bind   CAP binding site: CAP binding activates transcription in the presence of cAMP. E. coli catabolite activator protein
   2834..2864    +  promoter       lac promoter: promoter for the E. coli lac operon
   2872..2888    +  protein_bind   lac operator: The lac repressor binds to the lac operator to inhibit transcription in E. coli. This inhibition can be relieved by adding lactose or isopropyl-β-D-thiogalactopyranoside (IPTG). lac repressor encoded by lacI
   2933..2951    +  promoter       T3 promoter: promoter for bacteriophage T3 RNA polymerase
   2964..3008    -  misc_feature   MCS (fragment): pBluescript multiple cloning site
>Addgene plasmid #185826 | pBS Coupler 3 | addgene full sequence | sequence record 366159 | Addgene NGS Result
GGTGGAGGCGGTTCAGGCGGAGGTGGCTCTGGCGGTGGCGGATCGCCATCGAATTCCTGCAGCCCGGGGG
ATCCACTAGTTCTAGAGCGGCCGCCACCGCGGTGGAGCTCCAATTCGCCCTATAGTGAGTCGTATTACGC
GCGCTCACTGGCCGTCGTTTTACAACGTCGTGACTGGGAAAACCCTGGCGTTACCCAACTTAATCGCCTT
GCAGCACATCCCCCTTTCGCCAGCTGGCGTAATAGCGAAGAGGCCCGCACCGATCGCCCTTCCCAACAGT
TGCGCAGCCTGAATGGCGAATGGAAATTGTAAGCGTTAATATTTTGTTAAAATTCGCGTTAAATTTTTGT
TAAATCAGCTCATTTTTTAACCAATAGGCCGAAATCGGCAAAATCCCTTATAAATCAAAAGAATAGACCG
AGATAGGGT
[37 nt withheld, positions 430-466]
AAAGAACGTGGACTCCAACGTCAAAGG
[49 nt withheld, positions 494-542]
T
[91 nt withheld, positions 544-634]
G
[124 nt withheld, positions 636-759]
CAGGTGGCACTTTTCGGGGAAATGTGCGCGGAACCCCTATTTGTTTATTTTTCTAAATACATTCAAATAT
GTATCCGCTCATGAGACAATAACCCTGATAAATGCTTCAATAATATTGAAAAAGGAAGAGTATGAGTATT
CAACATTTCCGTGTCGCCCTTATTCCCTTTTTTGCGGCATTTTGCCTTCCTGTTTTTGCTCACCCAGAAA
CGCTGGTGAAAGTAAAAGATGCTGAAGATCAGTTGGGTGCACGAGTGGGTTACATCGAACTGGATCTCAA
CAGCGGTAAGATCCTTGAGAGTTTTCGCCCCGAAGAACGTTTTCCAATGATGAGCACTTTTAAAGTTCTG
CTATGTGGCGCGGTATTATCCCGTATTGACGCCGGGCAAGAGCAACTCGGTCGCCGCATACACTATTCTC
AGAATGACTTGGTTGAGTACTCACCAGTCACAGAAAAGCATCTTACGGATGGCATGACAGTAAGAGAATT
ATGCAGTGCTGCCATAACCATGAGTGATAACACTGCGGCCAACTTACTTCTGACAACGATCGGAGGACCG
AAGGAGCTAACCGCTTTTTTGCACAACATGGGGGATCATGTAACTCGCCTTGATCGTTGGGAACCGGAGC
TGAATGAAGCCATACCAAACGACGAGCGTGACACCACGATGCCTGTAGCAATGGCAACAACGTTGCGCAA
ACTATTAACTGGCGAACTACTTACTCTAGCTTCCCGGCAACAATTAATAGACTGGATGGAGGCGGATAAA
GTTGCAGGACCACTTCTGCGCTCGGCCCTTCCGGCTGGCTGGTTTATTGCTGATAAATCTGGAGCCGGTG
AGCGTGGGTCTCGCGGTATCATTGCAGCACTGGGGCCAGATGGTAAGCCCTCCCGTATCGTAGTTATCTA
CACGACGGGGAGTCAGGCAACTATGGATGAACGAAATAGACAGATCGCTGAGATAGGTGCCTCACTGATT
AAGCATTGGTAACTGTCAGACCAAGTTTACTCATATATACTTTAGATTGATTTAAAACTTCATTTTTAAT
TTAAAAGGATCTAGGTGAAGATCCTTTTTGATAATCTCATGACCAAAATCCCTTAACGTGAGTTTTCGTT
CCACTGAGCGTCAGACCCCGTAGAAAAGATCAAAGGATCTTCTTGAGATCCTTTTTTTCTGCGCGTAATC
TGCTGCTTGCAAACAAAAAAACCACCGCTACCAGCGGTGGTTTGTTTGCCGGATCAAGAGCTACCAACTC
TTTTTCCGAAGGTAACTGGCTTCAGCAGAGCGCAGATACCAAATACTGTTCTTCTAGTGTAGCCGTAGTT
AGGCCACCACTTCAAGAACTCTGTAGCACCGCCTACATACCTCGCTCTGCTAATCCTGTTACCAGTGGCT
GCTGCCAGTGGCGATAAGTCGTGTCTTACCGGGTTGGACTCAAGACGATAGTTACCGGATAAGGCGCAGC
GGTCGGGCTGAACGGGGGGTTCGTGCACACAGCCCAGCTTGGAGCGAACGACCTACACCGAACTGAGATA
CCTACAGCGTGAGCTATGAGAAAGCGCCACGCTTCCCGAAGGGAGAAAGGCGGACAGGTATCCGGTAAGC
GGCAGGGTCGGAACAGGAGAGCGCACGAGGGAGCTTCCAGGGGGAAACGCCTGGTATCTTTATAGTCCTG
TCGGGTTTCGCCACCTCTGACTTGAGCGTCGATTTTTGTGATGCTCGTCAGGGGGGCGGAGCCTATGGAA
AAACGCCAGCAACGCGGCCTTTTTACGGTTCCTGGCCTTTTGCTGGCCTTTTGCTCACATGTTCTTTCCT
GCGTTATCCCCTGATTCTGTGGATAACCGTATTACCGCCTTTGAGTGAGCTGATACCGCTCGCCGCAGCC
GAACGACCGAGCGCAGCGAGTCAGTGAGCGAGGAAGCGGAAGAGCGCCCAATACGCAAACCGCCTCTCCC
CGCGCGTTGGCCGATTCATTAATGCAGCTGGCACGACAGGTTTCCCGACTGGAAAGCGGGCAGTGAGCGC
AACGCAATTAATGTGAGTTAGCTCACTCATTAGGCACCCCAGGCTTTACACTTTATGCTTCCGGCTCGTA
TGTTGTGTGGAATTGTGAGCGGATAACAATTTCACACAGGAAACAGCTATGACCATGATTACGCCAAGCG
CGCAATTAACCCTCACTAAAGGGAACAAAAGCTGGGTACCGGGCCCCCCCTCGAGGTCGACGGTATCGAT
AAGCTTGAT
